>Addgene plasmid #213216 | CRHR2-DuET | addgene full sequence | sequence record 430778 | Addgene NGS Result
GACTCCCCGTCGTGTAGATAACTACGATACGGGAGGGCTTACCATCTGGCCCCAGTGCTGCAATGATACC
GCGAGACCCACGCTCACCGGCTCCAGATTTATCAGCAATAAACCAGCCAGCCGGAAGGGCCGAGCGCAGA
AGTGGTCCTGCAACTTTATCCGCCTCCATCCAGTCTATTAATTGTTGCCGGGAAGCTAGAGTAAGTAGTT
CGCCAGTTAATAGTTTGCGCAACGTTGTTGCCATTGCTACAGGCATCGTGGTGTCACGCTCGTCGTTTGG
TATGGCTTCATTCAGCTCCGGTTCCCAACGATCAAGGCGAGTTACATGATCCCCCATGTTGTGCAAAAAA
GCGGTTAGCTCCTTCGGTCCTCCGATCGTTGTCAGAAGTAAGTTGGCCGCAGTGTTATCACTCATGGTTA
TGGCAGCACTGCATAATTCTCTTACTGTCATGCCATCCGTAAGATGCTTTTCTGTGACTGGTGAGTACTC
AACCAAGTCATTCTGAGAATAGTGTATGCGGCGACCGAGTTGCTCTTGCCCGGCGTCAATACGGGATAAT
ACCGCGCCACATAGCAGAACTTTAAAAGTGCTCATCATTGGAAAACGTTCTTCGGGGCGAAAACTCTCAA
GGATCTTACCGCTGTTGAGATCCAGTTCGATGTAACCCACTCGTGCACCCAACTGATCTTCAGCATCTTT
TACTTTCACCAGCGTTTCTGGGTGAGCAAAAACAGGAAGGCAAAATGCCGCAAAAAAGGGAATAAGGGCG
ACACGGAAATGTTGAATACTCATACTCTTCCTTTTTCAATATTATTGAAGCATTTATCAGGGTTATTGTC
TCATGAGCGGATACATATTTGAATGTATTTAGAAAAATAAACAAATAGGGGTTCCGCGCACATTTCCCCG
AAAAGTGCCACCTGACGTCGACGGATCGGGAGATCTCCCGATCCCCTATGGTGCACTCTCAGTACAATCT
GCTCTGATGCCGCATAGTTAAGCCAGTATCTGCTCCCTGCTTGTGTGTTGGAGGTCGCTGAGTAGTGCGC
GAGCAAAATTTAAGCTACAACAAGGCAAGGCTTGACCGACATTTGCATGAAGAATCTGCTTAGGGTTAGG
CGTTTTGCGCTGCTTCGCGATGTACGGGCCAGATATACGCGTTGACATTGATTATTGACTAGTTATTAAT
AGTAATCAATTACGGGGTCATTAGTTCATAGCCCATATATGGAGTTCCGCGTTACATAACTTACGGTAAA
TGGCCCGCCTGGCTGACCGCCCAACGACCCCCGCCCATTGACGTCAATAATGACGTATGTTCCCATAGTA
ACGCCAATAGGGACTTTCCATTGACGTCAATGGGTGGAGTATTTACGGTAAACTGCCCACTTGGCAGTAC
ATCAAGTGTATCATATGCCAAGTACGCCCCCTATTGACGTCAATGACGGTAAATGGCCCGCCTGGCATTA
TGCCCAGTACATGACCTTATGGGACTTTCCTACTTGGCAGTACATCTACGTATTAGTCATCGCTATTACC
ATGGTGATGCGGTTTTGGCAGTACATCAATGGGCGTGGATAGCGGTTTGACTCACGGGGATTTCCAAGTC
TCCACCCCATTGACGTCAATGGGAGTTTGTTTTGGCACCAAAATCAACGGGACTTTCCAAAATGTCGTAA
CAACTCCGCCCCATTGACGCAAATGGGCGGTAGGCGTGTACGGTGGGAGGTCTATATAAGCAGAGCTCTC
TGGCTAACTAGAGAACCCACTGCTTACTGGCTTATCGAAATTAATACGACTCACTATAGGGAGACCCAAG
CTGGCTAGCGTTTAAACTTAAGCTTAGCGCCACCATGAAGACGATCATCGCCCTGAGCTACATCTTCTGC
CTGGTATTCGCCGACTACAAGGACGATGATGACGCCAGCATCGATATGGACGCCGCTTTGCTGCACTCTC
TGCTGGAGGCAAATTGCAGCCTGGCCCTTGCGGAGGAATTGCTCCTGGACGGTTGGGGCCCCCCTCTGGA
TCCGGAAGGCCCCTACTCATATTGCAACACCACCCTCGACCAGATCGGCACCTGTTGGCCTCGGAGTGCC
GCCGGAGCCTTGGTTGAGAGGCCCTGTCCAGAGTACTTTAATGGAGTGAAATATAATACAACACGCAACG
CTTACAGGGAATGCCTGGAAAACGGAACATGGGCATCCAAAATCAACTATAGCCAATGTGAGCCAATTCT
TGACGACAAACAGAGAAAATATGATCTTCACTACAGGATTGCACTCGTTGTCAACTACTTGGGTCATTGC
GTCTCTGTTGCCGCCTTGGTGGCTGCATTCCTGCTGTTCCTGGCACTGCGCTCCATCCGGTGTCTTCGGA
ATGTCATCCACTGGAATCTTATTACTACCTTTATACTGCGCAATGTTATGTGGTTCCTCCTTCAGCTGGT
TGATCACGAAGTGCACGAAAGCAACGAGGTATGGTGCCGGTGTATTACTACGATATTTAATTACTTTGTA
GTTACTAATTTCTTTTGGATGTTTGTTGAAGGATGCTATCTGCACACCGCCATCGTCATGACATATTCTA
CCGAAAGACTGCGCAAGTGCCTGTTTTTGTTCATCGGCTGGTGTATCCCCTTCCCAATCATAGTCGCTTG
GGCTATTGGCAAACTGTATTACGAGAACGAGCAGTGCTGGTTCGGGAAAGAGCCCGGCGACCTTGTCGAC
TACATTTACCAGGGACCTATCATTCTTGTGCTTCTTATAAACTTCGTGTTCCTCTTCAACATTGTGCGCA
TTCTGATGACAAAGCTGCGAGCCAGCACAACATCAGAGACTATACAGTACCGGAAGGCAGTTAAGGCCAC
TCTGGTCCTTTTGCCACTGCTGGGGATCACTTACATGCTGTTTTTCGTTAACCCCGGCGAGGATGACCTG
TCTCAGATCATGTTTATCTACTTCAACAGCTTCCTGCAGAGTTTCCAAGGCTTTTTTGTATCAGTGTTCT
ATTGCTTCTTTAATGGGGAGGTGCGGTCTGCAGTGCGGAAAAGATGGCACAGGTGGCAAGACCACCATTC
TCTCCGAGTTCCCATGGCTCGCGCTATGTCAATCCCCACGTCTCCCACCCGGATCAGCTTCCACAGCATT
AAGCAGACTGCTGCGGTGATCGATACCGGTGGACGCACCGGTGAATTCGATGAGGCCAGCACCACCGTGT
CTAAGACCGAGACTTCTCAGGTGGCCCCTGCCTAACTCGAGTCTAGAGGGCCCGTTTAAACCCGCTGATC
AGCCTCGACTGTGCCTTCTAGTTGCCAGCCATCTGTTGTTTGCCCCTCCCCCGTGCCTTCCTTGACCCTG
GAAGGTGCCACTCCCACTGTCCTTTCCTAATAAAATGAGGAAATTGCATCGCATTGTCTGAGTAGGTGTC
ATTCTATTCTGGGGGGTGGGGTGGGGCAGGACAGCAAGGGGGAGGATTGGGAAGACAATAGCAGGCATGC
TGGGGATGCGGTGGGCTCTATGGCTTCTGAGGCGGAAAGAACCAGCTGGGGCTCTAGGGGGTATCCCC
[124 nt withheld, positions 3569-3692]
C
[91 nt withheld, positions 3694-3784]
A
[49 nt withheld, positions 3786-3834]
CCTTTGACGTTGGAGTCCACGTTCTTT
[37 nt withheld, positions 3862-3898]
ACCCTATCTCGGTCTATTCTTTTGATTTATAAGGGATTTTGCCGATTTCGGCCTATTGGTTAAAAAATGA
GCTGATTTAACAAAAATTTAACGCGAATTAATTCTGTGGAATGTGTGTCAGTTAGGGTGTGGAAAGTCCC
CAGGCTCCCCAGCAGGCAGAAGTATGCAAAGCATGCATCTCAATTAGTCAGCAACCAGGTGTGGAAAGTC
CCCAGGCTCCCCAGCAGGCAGAAGTATGCAAAGCATGCATCTCAATTAGTCAGCAACCATAGTCCCGCCC
CTAACTCCGCCCATCCCGCCCCTAACTCCGCCCAGTTCCGCCCATTCTCCGCCCCATGGCTGACTAATTT
TTTTTATTTATGCAGAGGCCGAGGCCGCCTCTGCCTCTGAGCTATTCCAGAAGTAGTGAGGAGGCTTTTT
TGGAGGCCTAGGCTTTTGCAAAAAGCTCCCGGGAGCTTGTATATCCATTTTCGGATCTGATCAAGAGACA
GGATGAGGATCGTTTCGCATGATTGAACAAGATGGATTGCACGCAGGTTCTCCGGCCGCTTGGGTGGAGA
GGCTATTCGGCTATGACTGGGCACAACAGACAATCGGCTGCTCTGATGCCGCCGTGTTCCGGCTGTCAGC
GCAGGGGCGCCCGGTTCTTTTTGTCAAGACCGACCTGTCCGGTGCCCTGAATGAACTGCAGGACGAGGCA
GCGCGGCTATCGTGGCTGGCCACGACGGGCGTTCCTTGCGCAGCTGTGCTCGACGTTGTCACTGAAGCGG
GAAGGGACTGGCTGCTATTGGGCGAAGTGCCGGGGCAGGATCTCCTGTCATCTCACCTTGCTCCTGCCGA
GAAAGTATCCATCATGGCTGATGCAATGCGGCGGCTGCATACGCTTGATCCGGCTACCTGCCCATTCGAC
CACCAAGCGAAACATCGCATCGAGCGAGCACGTACTCGGATGGAAGCCGGTCTTGTCGATCAGGATGATC
TGGACGAAGAGCATCAGGGGCTCGCGCCAGCCGAACTGTTCGCCAGGCTCAAGGCGCGCATGCCCGACGG
CGAGGATCTCGTCGTGACCCATGGCGATGCCTGCTTGCCGAATATCATGGTGGAAAATGGCCGCTTTTCT
GGATTCATCGACTGTGGCCGGCTGGGTGTGGCGGACCGCTATCAGGACATAGCGTTGGCTACCCGTGATA
TTGCTGAAGAGCTTGGCGGCGAATGGGCTGACCGCTTCCTCGTGCTTTACGGTATCGCCGCTCCCGATTC
GCAGCGCATCGCCTTCTATCGCCTTCTTGACGAGTTCTTCTGAGCGGGACTCTGGGGTTCGAAATGACCG
ACCAAGCGACGCCCAACCTGCCATCACGAGATTTCGATTCCACCGCCGCCTTCTATGAAAGGTTGGGCTT
CGGAATCGTTTTCCGGGACGCCGGCTGGATGATCCTCCAGCGCGGGGATCTCATGCTGGAGTTCTTCGCC
CACCCCAACTTGTTTATTGCAGCTTATAATGGTTACAAATAAAGCAATAGCATCACAAATTTCACAAATA
AAGCATTTTTTTCACTGCATTCTAGTTGTGGTTTGTCCAAACTCATCAATGTATCTTATCATGTCTGTAT
ACCGTCGACCTCTAGCTAGAGCTTGGCGTAATCATGGTCATAGCTGTTTCCTGTGTGAAATTGTTATCCG
CTCACAATTCCACACAACATACGAGCCGGAAGCATAAAGTGTAAAGCCTGGGGTGCCTAATGAGTGAGCT
AACTCACATTAATTGCGTTGCGCTCACTGCCCGCTTTCCAGTCGGGAAACCTGTCGTGCCAGCTGCATTA
ATGAATCGGCCAACGCGCGGGGAGAGGCGGTTTGCGTATTGGGCGCTCTTCCGCTTCCTCGCTCACTGAC
TCGCTGCGCTCGGTCGTTCGGCTGCGGCGAGCGGTATCAGCTCACTCAAAGGCGGTAATACGGTTATCCA
CAGAATCAGGGGATAACGCAGGAAAGAACATGTGAGCAAAAGGCCAGCAAAAGGCCAGGAACCGTAAAAA
GGCCGCGTTGCTGGCGTTTTTCCATAGGCTCCGCCCCCCTGACGAGCATCACAAAAATCGACGCTCAAGT
CAGAGGTGGCGAAACCCGACAGGACTATAAAGATACCAGGCGTTTCCCCCTGGAAGCTCCCTCGTGCGCT
CTCCTGTTCCGACCCTGCCGCTTACCGGATACCTGTCCGCCTTTCTCCCTTCGGGAAGCGTGGCGCTTTC
TCATAGCTCACGCTGTAGGTATCTCAGTTCGGTGTAGGTCGTTCGCTCCAAGCTGGGCTGTGTGCACGAA
CCCCCCGTTCAGCCCGACCGCTGCGCCTTATCCGGTAACTATCGTCTTGAGTCCAACCCGGTAAGACACG
ACTTATCGCCACTGGCAGCAGCCACTGGTAACAGGATTAGCAGAGCGAGGTATGTAGGCGGTGCTACAGA
GTTCTTGAAGTGGTGGCCTAACTACGGCTACACTAGAAGAACGGTATTTGGTATCTGCGCTCTGCTGAAG
CCAGTTACCTTCGGAAAAAGAGTTGGTAGCTCTTGATCCGGCAAACAAACCACCGCTGGTAGCGGTGGTT
TTTTTGTTTGCAAGCAGCAGATTACGCGCAGAAAAAAAGGATCTCAAGAAGATCCTTTGATCTTTTCTAC
GGGGTCTGACGCTCAGTGGAACGAAAACTCACGTTAAGGGATTTTGGTCATGAGATTATCAAAAAGGATC
TTCACCTAGATCCTTTTAAATTAAAAATGAAGTTTTAAATCAATCTAAAGTATATATGAGTAAACTTGGT
CTGACAGTTACCAATGCTTAATCAGTGAGGCACCTATCTCAGCGATCTGTCTATTTCGTTCATCCATAGT
TGCCT
Features (pLannotate 1.2.2; 21 found; start..end, strand, type, name):
    794..898     -  promoter       AmpR promoter: bla
    957..1009    -  misc_feature   bom (fragment): basis of mobility region from pBR322
   1164..1543    +  enhancer       CMV enhancer: human cytomegalovirus immediate early enhancer
   1544..1747    +  promoter       CMV promoter: human cytomegalovirus (CMV) immediate early promoter
   1743..1776    +  LTR            5' LTR (truncated) (fragment): truncated 5' long terminal repeat (LTR) from HIV-1
   1792..1810    +  promoter       T7 promoter: promoter for bacteriophage T7 RNA polymerase
   1903..1923    +  CDS            3xFLAG (fragment): three tandem FLAG® epitope tags
   1936..3168    +  CDS            CRHR2: CRFR2_HUMAN - Also known as CRF2R, CRH2R. Experimental evidence at protein level: Swiss-Prot protein existence level 1. G-protein coupled receptor for CRH (corticotropin-releasing factor), UCN (urocortin), UCN2 and UCN3. Has high affinity for UCN. Ligand binding causes a conformation change that triggers signaling via guanine nucleotide-binding proteins (G proteins) and down-stream effectors, such as adenylate cyclase. Promotes the activation of adenylate cyclase, leading to increased intracellular cAMP levels. From Homo sapiens (Human).
   3299..3523    +  polyA_signal   bGH poly(A) signal: bovine growth hormone polyadenylation signal
   3527..3548    +  promoter       SV40 promoter (fragment): SV40 enhancer and early promoter
   3569..3997    +  rep_origin     f1 ori (sequence partly withheld): f1 bacteriophage origin of replication; arrow indicates direction of (+) strand synthesis
   4011..4340    +  promoter       SV40 promoter: SV40 enhancer and early promoter
   4407..5198    +  CDS            neo: KKA2_KLEPN - Also known as kan, nptII. Experimental evidence at protein level: Swiss-Prot protein existence level 1. Resistance to kanamycin, neomycin, paromomycin, ribostamycin, butirosin and gentamicin B. From Klebsiella pneumoniae.
   5222..5380    +  CDS            ble (fragment): BLE_KLEPN - Experimental evidence at protein level: Swiss-Prot protein existence level 1. Binding protein with a strong affinity to the bleomycin family of antibiotics. Binds to CL990; an antimitotic-antibiotic compound. From Klebsiella pneumoniae.
   5375..5496    +  polyA_signal   SV40 poly(A) signal: SV40 polyadenylation signal
   5569..5585    -  protein_bind   lac operator: The lac repressor binds to the lac operator to inhibit transcription in E. coli. This inhibition can be relieved by adding lactose or isopropyl-β-D-thiogalactopyranoside (IPTG). lac repressor encoded by lacI
   5593..5623    -  promoter       lac promoter: promoter for the E. coli lac operon
   5638..5659    -  protein_bind   CAP binding site: CAP binding activates transcription in the presence of cAMP. E. coli catabolite activator protein
   5672..5764    -  CDS            lacI (fragment): lac repressor; lacI; The lac repressor binds to the lac operator to inhibit transcription in E. coli. This inhibition can be relieved by adding lactose or isopropyl-β-D-thiogalactopyranoside (IPTG).
   5947..6535    -  rep_origin     ori: high-copy-number ColE1/pMB1/pBR322/pUC origin of replication
   6706..793     -  CDS            AmpR (across the origin): β-lactamase; bla; confers resistance to ampicillin, carbenicillin, and related antibiotics
