[The description below was written by a language model from this plasmid's Addgene catalogue record and pLannotate feature annotations shown in this document.]
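Description:
CRHR2-DuET is a mammalian expression plasmid built on the pcDNA 3.1 (+) backbone that carries the human corticotropin releasing hormone receptor 2 (CRHR2), a class B G protein-coupled receptor of the corticotropin-releasing factor family. In bacteria it is maintained at high copy through a ColE1/pUC-type origin and selected with ampicillin via the β-lactamase gene. An f1 phage origin is also present. For mammalian cells the backbone supplies a neomycin resistance cassette driven by the SV40 enhancer/early promoter and terminated by an SV40 polyadenylation signal, which would permit G418 selection of stable transfectants. The short annotated hits to HIV-1 LTR, ble, lacI and bom are fragments and are best regarded as backbone remnants or incidental matches rather than functional parts.

The receptor coding sequence sits downstream of the human cytomegalovirus immediate early enhancer and promoter, which provides strong constitutive transcription in mammalian cells, and is followed by the bovine growth hormone polyadenylation signal. A T7 promoter lies between the CMV promoter and the insert and can serve for in vitro transcription or as a sequencing primer site. According to the record, the receptor is engineered in the "DuET" format: a cleavable hemagglutinin signal peptide that promotes membrane insertion and is removed during processing, an N-terminal FLAG epitope, and a C-terminal 1D4 epitope. The feature table detects the FLAG sequence just upstream of CRHR2 but does not annotate the signal peptide or the 1D4 tag. The two tags at opposite ends allow capture and detection of the full-length receptor with independent antibodies. The construct is intended for receptor expression in mammalian cells and proteomics work, and the associated study used it for multiplexed selectivity screening of anti-GPCR antibodies.
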