Addgene plasmid #213216: CRHR2-DuET
Purpose: The DuET construct encodes the named human GPCR engineered with a cleaved hemagglutinin signal peptide, a 5' FLAG and a 3' 1D4 epitope tag optimized for expression in mammalian cells and proteomics studies.
Depositing lab: Thomas Sakmar. Depositing organization: Rockefeller University. Publication: Multiplexed selectivity screening of anti-GPCR antibodies. Dahl L, Kotliar IB, Bendes A, Dodig-Crnkovic T, Fromm S, Elofsson A, Uhlen M, Sakmar TP, Schwenk JM. Sci Adv. 2023 May 3;9(18):eadf9297. doi: 10.1126/sciadv.adf9297. Epub 2023 May 3. PubMed 37134173.
Backbone
  Vector backbone: pcDNA 3.1 (+)
  Vector type: Mammalian Expression
Growth in bacteria
  Bacterial resistance: Ampicillin, 100 μg/mL
  Growth temperature: 37°C
  Growth strain: DH5alpha
  Copy number: High Copy
Gene/Insert
  Gene/Insert name: CRHR2 (alt names: Corticotropin releasing hormone receptor 2; CRF-RB, CRF2, HM-CRF)
  Species: H. sapiens (human)
  Entrez Gene: CRHR2 (a.k.a. CRF-RB, CRF2, CRFR2, HM-CRF)
  Promoter: CMV, T7
  Tag / fusion protein: FLAG (N terminal on insert); 1D4 (C terminal on insert)
  Cloning method: Gibson Cloning
Terms and licenses: Academic/Nonprofit Terms; Industry Terms: Not Available to Industry
Depositor comments: Class: B, Family: Corticotropin-releasing factor. Ensembl ID: ENSG00000106113, Uniprot ID: Q13324
How to cite: CRHR2-DuET was a gift from Thomas Sakmar (Addgene plasmid # 213216 ; http://n2t.net/addgene:213216 ; RRID:Addgene_213216)
